Addgene plasmid #73479: pCMMP-EnvA_CVS-IRES-GFP
Purpose: Used to grow up pseudotype virus
Depositing lab: Thomas Jessell. Depositing organization: Columbia University. Publication: Rabies Virus CVS-N2c Strain Enhances Retrograde Synaptic Transfer and Neuronal Viability. Reardon TR, Murray AJ, Turi GF, Wirblich C, Croce KR, Schnell MJ, Jessell TM, Losonczy A. Neuron. 2016 Jan 19. pii: S0896-6273(16)00005-2. doi: 10.1016/j.neuron.2016.01.004. PubMed 26804990.
Backbone
  Vector backbone: pCMMP-IRES-EGFP
  Backbone size w/o insert (bp): 7338
  Total vector size (bp): 9182
  Vector type: Mammalian Expression, Retroviral
Growth in bacteria
  Bacterial resistance: Ampicillin, 100 μg/mL
  Growth temperature: 30°C
  Growth strain: NEB Stable
  Copy number: Unknown
Gene/Insert
  Gene/Insert name: EnvA_CVS
  Insert size (bp): 1836
Terms and licenses: Academic/Nonprofit Terms; Industry Terms: Not Available to Industry
How to cite: pCMMP-EnvA_CVS-IRES-GFP was a gift from Thomas Jessell (Addgene plasmid # 73479)
