[The description below was written by a language model from this plasmid's Addgene catalogue record and pLannotate feature annotations shown in this document.]
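Description:
pCMMP-EnvA_CVS-IRES-GFP is a Moloney murine leukemia virus-based retroviral and mammalian expression vector built on the pCMMP-IRES-EGFP backbone. It is propagated in E. coli through a high-copy ColE1/pUC-type origin and selected with ampicillin via the β-lactamase gene. Remnants of lac, rop and bom sequences are cloning-vector leftovers. The retroviral transcript is driven by a hybrid 5' end in which the CMV immediate early enhancer and promoter sit directly upstream of a partial LTR segment. This is followed by the MMLV packaging signal, a truncated gag lacking its start codon, and a pol-derived region carrying the splice acceptor. A full MMLV LTR closes the proviral unit. Together these elements let the genome be packaged in cells that supply gag, pol and env in trans, and then integrate into target cells.

The payload is the roughly 1.8 kb EnvA_CVS insert. Most of it is annotated as matching the envelope glycoprotein of an avian Rous sarcoma virus subgroup A strain. The annotated match stops short of the full insert length. The name suggests that the remainder derives from the CVS rabies strain glycoprotein, but the record does not define the junction or the composition of the chimera. Downstream, an EMCV IRES drives EGFP from the same transcript, so green fluorescence marks cells that express the envelope protein.

The stated purpose is growing up pseudotyped virus, and the associated publication concerns the rabies CVS-N2c strain. This fits use of the vector to make EnvA-expressing cells in which rabies virus acquires an EnvA coat. The two sequence records, an NGS result and an analyzer sequence, differ by about eleven nucleotides and in how the CMV promoter region is annotated, but otherwise they show the same architecture.
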