Features (pLannotate 1.2.2; 26 found; start..end, strand, type, name):
      1..25      -  misc_feature   MCS (fragment): pUC18/19 multiple cloning site
     85..388     +  enhancer       CMV enhancer: human cytomegalovirus immediate early enhancer
    389..592     +  promoter       CMV promoter: human cytomegalovirus (CMV) immediate early promoter
    606..750     +  LTR            3' LTR (ΔU3) (fragment): self-inactivating 3' long terminal repeat (LTR) from Moloney murine leukemia virus
    814..1013    +  misc_feature   MMLV Ψ: packaging signal of Moloney murine leukemia virus (MMLV)
   1065..1153    +  misc_feature   MESV Ψ (fragment): packaging signal of murine embryonic stem cell virus
   1240..1652    +  CDS            gag (truncated) (fragment): truncated Moloney murine leukemia virus (MMLV) gag gene lacking the start codon
   1662..2032    +  misc_feature   pol region: Moloney murine leukemia virus (MMLV) pol region containing the splice acceptor site
   2034..2057    +  misc_feature   MCS (fragment): pBluescript multiple cloning site
   2059..3759    +  CDS            env (fragment): ENV_RSVSA - Experimental evidence at protein level: Swiss-Prot protein existence level 1. The transmembrane protein (TM) acts as a class I viral fusion protein. Under the current model, the protein has at least 3 conformational states: pre-fusion native state, pre-hairpin intermediate state, and post-fusion hairpin state. During viral and target cell membrane fusion, the coiled coil regions (heptad repeats) assume a trimer-of-hairpins structure, positioning the fusion peptide in close proximity to the C-terminal region of the ectodomain. The formation of this structure appears to drive apposit
   3895..3986    +  misc_feature   MCS (fragment): pBluescript multiple cloning site
   4103..4565    +  misc_feature   IRES: internal ribosome entry site (IRES) of the encephalomyocarditis virus (EMCV)
   4579..5298    +  CDS            EGFP: the original enhanced GFP (Yang et al., 1996) mammalian codon-optimized
   5319..5416    +  CDS            env (fragment): murine leukemia virus gPr80 envelope polyprotein precursor; env; proteolytically cleaved into gp70SU and p15TM subunits
   5458..6047    +  LTR            LTR: long terminal repeat from Moloney murine leukemia virus
   6546..6566    -  misc_feature   MCS (fragment): pUC18/19 multiple cloning site
   6599..6615    -  protein_bind   lac operator: The lac repressor binds to the lac operator to inhibit transcription in E. coli. This inhibition can be relieved by adding lactose or isopropyl-β-D-thiogalactopyranoside (IPTG). lac repressor encoded by lacI
   6623..6653    -  promoter       lac promoter: promoter for the E. coli lac operon
   6668..6689    -  protein_bind   CAP binding site: CAP binding activates transcription in the presence of cAMP. E. coli catabolite activator protein
   6702..6794    -  CDS            lacI (fragment): lac repressor; lacI; The lac repressor binds to the lac operator to inhibit transcription in E. coli. This inhibition can be relieved by adding lactose or isopropyl-β-D-thiogalactopyranoside (IPTG).
   6977..7565    -  rep_origin     ori: high-copy-number ColE1/pMB1/pBR322/pUC origin of replication
   7736..8596    -  CDS            AmpR: β-lactamase; bla; confers resistance to ampicillin, carbenicillin, and related antibiotics
   8597..8701    -  promoter       AmpR promoter: bla
   8796..8831    +  CDS            rop (fragment): Rop protein, which maintains plasmids at low copy number; rop
   8933..9032    +  misc_feature   bom (fragment): basis of mobility region from pBR322
   9038..9192    -  CDS            lacZα (fragment): LacZα fragment of β-galactosidase; lacZ fragment
>Addgene plasmid #73479 | pCMMP-EnvA_CVS-IRES-GFP | addgene full sequence | sequence record 486658 | Addgene NGS Result
AAGCTTGCATGCCTGCAGGTCGACTAGTTATTAATAGTAATCAATTACGGGGTCATTAGTTCATAGCCCA
TATATGGAGTTCCGCGTTACATAACTTACGGTAAATGGCCCGCCTGGCTGACCGCCCAACGACCCCCGCC
CATTGACGTCAATAATGACGTATGTTCCCATAGTAACGCCAATAGGGACTTTCCATTGACGTCAATGGGT
GGAGTATTTACGGTAAACTGCCCACTTGGCAGTACATCAAGTGTATCATATGCCAAGTACGCCCCCTATT
GACGTCAATGACGGTAAATGGCCCGCCTGGCATTATGCCCAGTACATGACCTTATGGGACTTTCCTACTT
GGCAGTACATCTACGTATTAGTCATCGCTATTACCATGGTGATGCGGTTTTGGCAGTACATCAATGGGCG
TGGATAGCGGTTTGACTCACGGGGATTTCCAAGTCTCCACCCCATTGACGTCAATGGGAGTTTGTTTTGG
CACCAAAATCAACGGGACTTTCCAAAATGTCGTAACAACTCCGCCCCATTGACGCAAATGGGCGGTAGGC
GTGTACGGTGGGAGGTCTATATAAGCAGAGCTCGTTTAGTGAACCGGCGCCAGTCCTCCGATAGACTGCG
TCGCCCGGGTACCCGTGTTCTCAATAAACCCTCTTGCAGTTGCATCCGACTCGTGGTCTCGCTGTTCCTT
GGGAGGGTCTCCTCTGAGTGATTGACTACCCGTCAGCGGGGTCTTTCATTTGGAGGTTCCACCGAGATTT
GGAGACCCCTGCCCAGGGACCACCGACCCCCCCGCCGGGAGGTAAGCTGGCCAGCAACTTATCTGTGTCT
GTCCGATTGTCTAGTGTCTATGACTGATTTTATGCGCCTGCGTCGGTACTAGTTAGCTAACTAGCTCTGT
ATCTGGCGGACCCGTGGTGGAACTGACGAGTTCGGAACACCCGGCCGCAACCCTGGGAGACGTCCCAGGG
ACTTCGGGGGCCGTTTTTGTGGCCCGACCTGAGTCCTAAAATCCCGATCGTTTAGGACTCTTTGGTGCAC
CCCCCTTAGAGGAGGGATATGTGGTTCTGGTAGGAGACGAGAACCTAAAACAGTTCCCGCCTCCGTCTGA
ATTTTTGCTTTCGGTTTGGGACCGAAGCCGCGCCGCGCGTCTTGTCTGCTGCAGCATCGTTCTGTGTTGT
CTCTGTCTGACTGTGTTTCTGTATTTGTCTGAAAATATGGGCCCGGGCTAGACTGTTACCACTCCCTTAA
GTTTGACCTTAGGTCACTGGAAAGATGTCGAGCGGATCGCTCACAACCAGTCGGTAGATGTCAAGAAGAG
ACGTTGGGTTACCTTCTGCTCTGCAGAATGGCCAACCTTTAACGTCGGATGGCCGCGAGACGGCACCTTT
AACCGAGACCTCATCACCCAGGTTAAGATCAAGGTCTTTTCACCTGGCCCGCATGGACACCCAGACCAGG
TCCCCTACATCGTGACCTGGGAAGCCTTGGCTTTTGACCCCCCTCCCTGGGTCAAGCCCTTTGTACACCC
TAAGCCTCCGCCTCCTCTTCCTCCATCCGCCCCGTCTCTCCCCCTTGAACCTCCTCGTTCGACCCCGCCT
CGATCCTCCCTTTATCCAGCCCTCACTCCTTCTCTAGGCGCCCCCATATGGCCATATGAGATCTTATATG
GGGCACCCCCGCCCCTTGTAAACTTCCCTGACCCTGACATGACAAGAGTTACTAACAGCCCCTCTCTCCA
AGCTCACTTACAGGCTCTCTACTTAGTCCAGCACGAAGTCTGGAGACCTCTGGCGGCAGCCTACCAAGAA
CAACTGGACCGACCGGTGGTACCTCACCCTTACCGAGTCGGCGACACAGTGTGGGTCCGCCGACACCAGA
CTAAGAACCTAGAACCTCGCTGGAAAGGACCTTACACAGTCCTGCTGACCACCCCCACCGCCCTCAAAGT
AGACGGCATCGCAGCTTGGATACACGCCGCCCACGTGAAGGCTGCCGACCCCGGGGGTGGACCATCCTCT
AGCGAGCTCCACCGCGGTGGCGGCCGCCATGGAAGCCGTCATAAAGGCATTTCTGACTGGGCACCCTGGA
AAGGTGAGCAAGAAGGACTCCAAGAAGAAGCCGCCAGCAACAAGCAAGAAAGACCCGGAGAAGACGCCCT
TGCTGCCAACGAGAGTTAATTATATTATTGGTGTCCTGGTCTTGTGTGAGGTAACGGGGGTAAGAGCTGA
TGTCCACTTACTCGAGCAGCCAGGGAACCTTTGGATTACATGGGCCAACCGTACAGGCCAAACGGATTTT
TGCCTCTCTACACAGTCAGCCACCTCCCCTTTTCAAACATGTTTGATAGGTATCCCGTCCCCTATTTCCG
AGGGTGATTTTAAGGGATATGTTTCTGATACAAATTGCACCACCTTGGGAACTGATCGGTTAGTCTCGTC
AGCCGACTTTACTGGCGGACCTGACAACAGTACCACCCTCACTTATCGGAAGGTCTCATGCTTGTTGTTA
AAGCTGAATGTCTCTATGTGGGATGAGCCACCTGAACTACAGCTGTTAGGTTCCCAGTCTCTCCCTAACA
TTACTAATATTGCTCAGATTTCCGGTATAACCGGGGGATGCGTAGGCTTCAGACCACAAGGGGTTCCTTG
GTATCTAGGTTGGTCTAGACAGGAGGCCACGCGGTTTCTCCTTAGACACCCCTCTTTCTCTAAATCCACG
GAACCGTTTACGGTGGTGACAGCGGATAGGCACAATCTTTTTATGGGGAGTGAGTACTGCGGTGCATATG
GCTACAGATTTTGGAACATGTATAACTGCTCACAGGTGGGGCGGCAGTACCGCTGTGGTAATGCGCGCAG
CCCCCGCCCGGGTCTTCCTGAAATCCAGTGTACAAGGAGAGGAGGCAAATGGGTTAATCAATCACAGGAA
ATTAATGAGTCGGAGCCGTTCAGCTTTACGGTGAACTGTACAGCTAGTAGTTTGGGTAATGCCAGTGGGT
GTTGCGGAAAAGCAGGCACGATTCTCCCGGGAAAGTGGGTCGACAGCACACAAGGTAGTTTCACCAAACC
AAAAGCGCTACCACCCGCAATTTTCCTCATTTGTGGGGATCGCGCATGGCAAGGAATTCCCAGTCGTCCG
GTAGGGGGCCCCTGCTATTTAGGCAAGCTTACCATGTTAGCACCTAAGCATACAGATATTCTCAAGGTGC
TTGTCAATTCATCGCGGACAGGTATAAGACGTAAACGAAGCACCTCACACCTGGATGATACATGCTCAGA
TGAAGTGCAGCTTTGGGGTCCTACAGCAAGAATCTTTGCATCTATCCTAGCCCCGGGGGTAGCAGCTGCG
CAAGCCTTAAGAGAAATTGAGAGACTAGCCTGTTGGTCCGTTAAACAGGCTAACTTGACAACATCACTCC
TCGGGGACTTATTGGATGATGTCACGAGTATTCGACACGCGGTCCTGCAGAACCGAGCGGCTATTGACTT
CTTGCTCCTAGCTCACGGCCATGGCTGTGAGGACGTTGCCGGAATGTGCTGTTTCAATTTGAGTGATCAC
AGTGAGTCTATACAGAAGAAGTTCCAGCTAATGAAGGAACATGTCAATAAGATCGGCGTGGACAGCGACC
CAATTGGAAGTTGGCTGCGAGGACTATTCGGGGGAATAGGAGAATGGGCCGTTCATTTGCTGAAAGGACT
GCTTTTGGGGCTTGTAGTTATTTTGTTGCTAGTAGTGTGCCTGCCTTGCAGAAGAGCCAATCGACCAGAA
TCGAAACAACGCAGTTTTGGAGGGACAGGGGGGAATGTGTCAGTCACTTCCCAAAGCGGAAAAGTCATAC
CTTCATGGGAATCATATAAGAGTGGAGGTGAGATCAGACTGTAAGCGGCCGCTCTAGAACTAGTGGATCC
CCCGGGCTGCAGGAATTCGATATCAAGCTTATCGATACCGTCGACCTCGAGGGGGGGCCCGGTACCCAGA
TCCGGAATTCCGCCCCCCCCCCTAACGTTACTGGCCGAAGCCGCTTGGAATAAGGCCGGTGTGCGTTTGT
CTATATGTTATTTTCCACCATATTGCCGTCTTTTGGCAATGTGAGGGCCCGGAAACCTGGCCCTGTCTTC
TTGACGAGCATTCCTAGGGGTCTTTCCCCTCTCGCCAAAGGAATGCAAGGTCTGTTGAATGTCGTGAAGG
AAGCAGTTCCTCTGGAAGCTTCTTGAAGACAAACAACGTCTGTAGCGACCCTTTGCAGGCAGCGGAACCC
CCCACCTGGCGACAGGTGCCTCTGCGGCCAAAAGCCACGTGTATAAGATACACCTGCAAAGGCGGCACAA
CCCCAGTGCCACGTTGTGAGTTGGATAGTTGTGGAAAGAGTCAAATGGCTCTCCTCAAGCGTATTCAACA
AGGGGCTGAAGGATGCCCAGAAGGTACCCCATTGTATGGGATCTGATCTGGGGCCTCGGTGCACATGCTT
TACATGTGTTTAGTCGAGGTTAAAAAAACGTCTAGGCCCCCCGAACCACGGGGACGTGGTTTTCCTTTGA
AAAACACGATGATAATATGGCCACAACCATGGTGAGCAAGGGCGAGGAGCTGTTCACCGGGGTGGTGCCC
ATCCTGGTCGAGCTGGACGGCGACGTAAACGGCCACAAGTTCAGCGTGTCTGGCGAGGGCGAGGGCGATG
CCACCTACGGCAAGCTGACCCTGAAGTTCATCTGCACCACCGGCAAGCTGCCCGTGCCCTGGCCCACCCT
CGTGACCACCCTGACCTACGGCGTGCAGTGCTTCAGCCGCTACCCCGACCACATGAAGCAGCACGACTTC
TTCAAGTCCGCCATGCCCGAAGGCTACGTCCAGGAGCGCACCATCTTCTTCAAGGACGACGGCAACTACA
AGACCCGCGCCGAGGTGAAGTTCGAGGGCGACACCCTGGTGAACCGCATCGAGCTGAAGGGCATCGACTT
CAAGGAGGACGGCAACATCCTGGGGCACAAGCTGGAGTACAACTACAACAGCCACAACGTCTATATCATG
GCCGACAAGCAGAAGAACGGCATCAAGGCGAACTTCAAGATCCGCCACAACATCGAGGACGGCAGCGTGC
AGCTCGCCGACCACTACCAGCAGAACACCCCCATCGGCGACGGCCCCGTGCTGCTGCCCGACAACCACTA
CCTGAGCACCCAGTCCGCCCTGAGCAAAGACCCCAACGAGAAGCGCGATCACATGGTCCTGCTGGAGTTC
GTGACCGCCGCCGGGATCACTCTCGGCATGGACGAGCTGTACAAGTAATGAATTAATTAAGAATTCCGGA
TTAGTCCAATTTGTTAAAGACAGGATATCAGTGGTCCAGGCTCTAGTTTTGACTCAACAATATCACCAGC
TGAAGCCTATAGAGTACGAGCCATAGATAAAATAAAAGATTTTATTTAGTCTCCAGAAAAAGGGGGGAAT
GAAAGACCCCACCTGTAGGTTTGGCAAGCTAGCTTAAGTAACGCCATTTTGCAAGGCATGGAAAATACAT
AACTGAGAATAGAGAAGTTCAGATCAAGGTTAGGAACAGAGAGACAGCAGAATATGGGCCAAACAGGATA
TCTGTGGTAAGCAGTTCCTGCCCCGGCTCAGGGCCAAGAACAGTTGGAACAGCAGAATATGGGCCAAACA
GGATATCTGTGGTAAGCAGTTCCTGCCCCGGCTCAGGGCCAAGAACAGATGGTCCCCAGATGCGGTCCCG
CCCTCAGCAGTTTCTAGAGAACCATCAGATGTTTCCAGGGTGCCCCAAGGACCTGAAATGACCCTGTGCC
TTATTTGAACTAACCAATCAGTTCGCTTCTCGCTTCTGTTCGCGCGCTTCTGCTCCCCGAGCTCAATAAA
AGAGCCCACAACCCCTCACTCGGCGCGCCAGTCCTCCGATAGACTGCGTCGCCCGGGTACCCGTGTTCTC
AATAAACCCTCTTGCAGTTGCATCCGACTCGTGGTCTCGCTGTTCCTTGGGAGGGTCTCCTCTGAGTGAT
TGACTACCCGTCAGCGGGGGTCTTTCAGTTTCTCCCACCTACACAGGTCTCACTAACATTCCTGATGTGC
CGCAGGGACTCCGTCAGCCCGGTTTTTGTTTATAATAAAATGCAAGAACAGTGTTCCCTTCAAGCCAGAC
TACATCCTGACTCTCGGCTTTATAAAAGAATGTTGAAGGGCTCTGTGGACTATCTGCCACACGACTTTTA
AGATTTTTATGCCTCCTGGATGAGGGATTTAGTCAATCTATCCTCGTCTATTTTGCTGGCTTCTCCGTAT
TTTAAATTTCTAGTTTGCACTCCCTTCCTGAGAGCACGGCGATTGCAGAGTAGTTAATACTCTGAGGGCA
GGCTTCTGTGAAAAGGTTGCCTGGGCTCAGTGTGAGATTTTGCCATAAAAAGGGGTCCTGCCCCTGTGTA
CAGACAGATCGGAATCTAGAGTGCATACTCAGAGTCCCCGCGGTTCCGGGGCTCTGATCTCAGGGCATCT
TTGCCTAGAGATCCTCTACGCCGGACGCATCGTGGCCGGGTACCGAGCTCGAATTCGTAATCATGTCATA
GCTGTTTCCTGTGTGAAATTGTTATCCGCTCACAATTCCACACAACATACGAGCCGGAAGCATAAAGTGT
AAAGCCTGGGGTGCCTAATGAGTGAGCTAACTCACATTAATTGCGTTGCGCTCACTGCCCGCTTTCCAGT
CGGGAAACCTGTCGTGCCAGCTGCATTAATGAATCGGCCAACGCGCGGGGAGAGGCGGTTTGCGTATTGG
GCGCTCTTCCGCTTCCTCGCTCACTGACTCGCTGCGCTCGGTCGTTCGGCTGCGGCGAGCGGTATCAGCT
CACTCAAAGGCGGTAATACGGTTATCCACAGAATCAGGGGATAACGCAGGAAAGAACATGTGAGCAAAAG
GCCAGCAAAAGGCCAGGAACCGTAAAAAGGCCGCGTTGCTGGCGTTTTTCCATAGGCTCCGCCCCCCTGA
CGAGCATCACAAAAATCGACGCTCAAGTCAGAGGTGGCGAAACCCGACAGGACTATAAAGATACCAGGCG
TTTCCCCCTGGAAGCTCCCTCGTGCGCTCTCCTGTTCCGACCCTGCCGCTTACCGGATACCTGTCCGCCT
TTCTCCCTTCGGGAAGCGTGGCGCTTTCTCATAGCTCACGCTGTAGGTATCTCAGTTCGGTGTAGGTCGT
TCGCTCCAAGCTGGGCTGTGTGCACGAACCCCCCGTTCAGCCCGACCGCTGCGCCTTATCCGGTAACTAT
CGTCTTGAGTCCAACCCGGTAAGACACGACTTATCGCCACTGGCAGCAGCCACTGGTAACAGGATTAGCA
GAGCGAGGTATGTAGGCGGTGCTACAGAGTTCTTGAAGTGGTGGCCTAACTACGGCTACACTAGAAGAAC
AGTATTTGGTATCTGCGCTCTGCTGAAGCCAGTTACCTTCGGAAAAAGAGTTGGTAGCTCTTGATCCGGC
AAACAAACCACCGCTGGTAGCGGTGGTTTTTTTGTTTGCAAGCAGCAGATTACGCGCAGAAAAAAAGGAT
CTCAAGAAGATCCTTTGATCTTTTCTACGGGGTCTGACGCTCAGTGGAACGAAAACTCACGTTAAGGGAT
TTTGGTCATGAGATTATCAAAAAGGATCTTCACCTAGATCCTTTTAAATTAAAAATGAAGTTTTAAATCA
ATCTAAAGTATATATGAGTAAACTTGGTCTGACAGTTACCAATGCTTAATCAGTGAGGCACCTATCTCAG
CGATCTGTCTATTTCGTTCATCCATAGTTGCCTGACTCCCCGTCGTGTAGATAACTACGATACGGGAGGG
CTTACCATCTGGCCCCAGTGCTGCAATGATACCGCGAGACCCACGCTCACCGGCTCCAGATTTATCAGCA
ATAAACCAGCCAGCCGGAAGGGCCGAGCGCAGAAGTGGTCCTGCAACTTTATCCGCCTCCATCCAGTCTA
TTAATTGTTGCCGGGAAGCTAGAGTAAGTAGTTCGCCAGTTAATAGTTTGCGCAACGTTGTTGCCATTGC
TACAGGCATCGTGGTGTCACGCTCGTCGTTTGGTATGGCTTCATTCAGCTCCGGTTCCCAACGATCAAGG
CGAGTTACATGATCCCCCATGTTGTGCAAAAAAGCGGTTAGCTCCTTCGGTCCTCCGATCGTTGTCAGAA
GTAAGTTGGCCGCAGTGTTATCACTCATGGTTATGGCAGCACTGCATAATTCTCTTACTGTCATGCCATC
CGTAAGATGCTTTTCTGTGACTGGTGAGTACTCAACCAAGTCATTCTGAGAATAGTGTATGCGGCGACCG
AGTTGCTCTTGCCCGGCGTCAATACGGGATAATACCGCGCCACATAGCAGAACTTTAAAAGTGCTCATCA
TTGGAAAACGTTCTTCGGGGCGAAAACTCTCAAGGATCTTACCGCTGTTGAGATCCAGTTCGATGTAACC
CACTCGTGCACCCAACTGATCTTCAGCATCTTTTACTTTCACCAGCGTTTCTGGGTGAGCAAAAACAGGA
AGGCAAAATGCCGCAAAAAAGGGAATAAGGGCGACACGGAAATGTTGAATACTCATACTCTTCCTTTTTC
AATATTATTGAAGCATTTATCAGGGTTATTGTCTCATGAGCGGATACATATTTGAATGTATTTAGAAAAA
TAAACAAATAGGGGTTCCGCGCACATTTCCCCGAAAAGTGCCACCTGACGTCTAAGAAACCATTATTATC
ATGACATTAACCTATAAAAATAGGCGTATCACGAGGCCCTTTCGTCTCGCGCGTTTCGGTGATGACGGTG
AAAACCTCTGACACATGCAGCTCCCGGAGACGGTCACAGCTTGTCTGTAAGCGGATGCCGGGAGCAGACA
AGCCCGTCAGGGCGCGTCAGCGGGTGTTGGCGGGTGTCGGGGCTGGCTTAACTATGCGGCATCAGAGCAG
ATTGTACTGAGAGTGCACCATATGCGGTGTGAAATACCGCACAGATGCGTAAGGAGAAAATACCGCATCA
GGCGCCATTCGCCATTCAGGCTGCGCAACTGTTGGGAAGGGCGATCGGTGCGGGCCTCTTCGCTATTACG
CCAGCTGGCGAAAGGGGGATGTGCTGCAAGGCGATTAAGTTGGGTAACGCCAGGGTTTTCCCAGTCACGA
CGTTGTAAAACGACGGCCAGTGCC
