Features (pLannotate 1.2.2; 26 found; start..end, strand, type, name):
      1..25      -  misc_feature   MCS (fragment): pUC18/19 multiple cloning site
     22..387     +  enhancer       CMV enhancer: human cytomegalovirus immediate early enhancer
    460..477     -  promoter       CMV promoter (fragment): human cytomegalovirus (CMV) immediate early promoter
    540..591     +  promoter       CMVd2 promoter: truncated human cytomegalovirus (CMV) immediate early promoter that yields moderately reduced expression relative to the full-length promoter
    605..749     +  LTR            3' LTR (ΔU3) (fragment): self-inactivating 3' long terminal repeat (LTR) from Moloney murine leukemia virus
    813..1012    +  misc_feature   MMLV Ψ: packaging signal of Moloney murine leukemia virus (MMLV)
   1064..1152    +  misc_feature   MESV Ψ (fragment): packaging signal of murine embryonic stem cell virus
   1239..1651    +  CDS            gag (truncated) (fragment): truncated Moloney murine leukemia virus (MMLV) gag gene lacking the start codon
   1661..2031    +  misc_feature   pol region: Moloney murine leukemia virus (MMLV) pol region containing the splice acceptor site
   2033..2056    +  misc_feature   MCS (fragment): pBluescript multiple cloning site
   2058..3758    +  CDS            env (fragment): ENV_RSVSA - Experimental evidence at protein level: Swiss-Prot protein existence level 1. The transmembrane protein (TM) acts as a class I viral fusion protein. Under the current model, the protein has at least 3 conformational states: pre-fusion native state, pre-hairpin intermediate state, and post-fusion hairpin state. During viral and target cell membrane fusion, the coiled coil regions (heptad repeats) assume a trimer-of-hairpins structure, positioning the fusion peptide in close proximity to the C-terminal region of the ectodomain. The formation of this structure appears to drive apposit
   3894..3985    +  misc_feature   MCS (fragment): pBluescript multiple cloning site
   4102..4564    +  misc_feature   IRES: internal ribosome entry site (IRES) of the encephalomyocarditis virus (EMCV)
   4578..5297    +  CDS            EGFP: the original enhanced GFP (Yang et al., 1996) mammalian codon-optimized
   5318..5415    +  CDS            env (fragment): murine leukemia virus gPr80 envelope polyprotein precursor; env; proteolytically cleaved into gp70SU and p15TM subunits
   5457..6037    +  LTR            LTR: long terminal repeat from Moloney murine leukemia virus
   6588..6604    -  protein_bind   lac operator: The lac repressor binds to the lac operator to inhibit transcription in E. coli. This inhibition can be relieved by adding lactose or isopropyl-β-D-thiogalactopyranoside (IPTG). lac repressor encoded by lacI
   6612..6642    -  promoter       lac promoter: promoter for the E. coli lac operon
   6657..6678    -  protein_bind   CAP binding site: CAP binding activates transcription in the presence of cAMP. E. coli catabolite activator protein
   6691..6783    -  CDS            lacI (fragment): lac repressor; lacI; The lac repressor binds to the lac operator to inhibit transcription in E. coli. This inhibition can be relieved by adding lactose or isopropyl-β-D-thiogalactopyranoside (IPTG).
   6966..7554    -  rep_origin     ori: high-copy-number ColE1/pMB1/pBR322/pUC origin of replication
   7725..8585    -  CDS            AmpR: β-lactamase; bla; confers resistance to ampicillin, carbenicillin, and related antibiotics
   8586..8690    -  promoter       AmpR promoter: bla
   8785..8820    +  CDS            rop (fragment): Rop protein, which maintains plasmids at low copy number; rop
   8922..9021    +  misc_feature   bom (fragment): basis of mobility region from pBR322
   9027..9181    -  CDS            lacZα (fragment): LacZα fragment of β-galactosidase; lacZ fragment
>Addgene plasmid #73479 | pCMMP-EnvA_CVS-IRES-GFP | analyzer sequence | sequence record 136081
AAGCTTGCATGCCTGCAGGTCGACTAGTTATTAATAGTAATCAATTACGGGGTCATTAGTTCATAGCCCA
TATTGGAGTTCCGCGTTACATAACTTACGGTAAATGGCCCGCCTGGCTGACCGCCCAACGACCCCCGCCC
CTTGACGTCAATAATGACGTATGTTCCCATAGTAACGCCAATAGGGACTTTCCATTGACGTCAATGGGTG
GAGTATTTACGGTAAACTGCCCACTTGGCAGTACATCAAGTGTATCATATGCCAAGTACGCCCCCTATTG
ACGTCAATGACGGTAAATGGCCCGCCTGGCATTATGCCCAGTACATGACCTTATGGGACTTTCCTACTTG
GCAGTACATCTACGTATTAGTCATCGCTATTACCATGGTGATGCGGTTGTGGCAGTACATCAATGGGCGT
GGATAGCGGTTTGACTCACGGGGATTTCCAAGTCTCCACCCCATTGACGTCAATGGGAGTTTGTTTTGGC
ACCAAAATCAACGGGACTTTCCAAAATGTCGTAACAACTCCGCCCCATTGACGCAAATGGGCGGTAGGCG
TGTACGGTGGGAGGTCTATATAAGCAGAGCTCGTTTAGTGAACCGGCGCCAGTCCTCCGATAGACTGCGT
CGCCCGGGTACCCGTGTTCTCAATAAACCCTCTTGCAGTTGCATCCGACTCGTGGTCTCGCTGTTCCTTG
GGAGGGTCTCCTCTGAGTGATTGACTACCCGTCAGCGGGGTCTTTCATTTGGAGGTTCCACCGAGATTTG
GAGACCCCTGCCCAGGGACCACCGACCCCCCCGCCGGGAGGTAAGCTGGCCAGCAACTTATCTGTGTCTG
TCCGATTGTCTAGTGTCTATGACTGATTTTATGCGCCTGCGTCGGTACTAGTTAGCTAACTAGCTCTGTA
TCTGGCGGACCCGTGGTGGAACTGACGAGTTCGGAACACCCGGCCGCAACCCTGGGAGACGTCCCAGGGA
CTTCGGGGGCCGTTTTTGTGGCCCGACCTGAGTCCTAAAATCCCGATCGTTTAGGACTCTTTGGTGCACC
CCCCTTAGAGGAGGGATATGTGGTTCTGGTAGGAGACGAGAACCTAAAACAGTTCCCGCCTCCGTCTGAA
TTTTTGCTTTCGGTTTGGGACCGAAGCCGCGCCGCGCGTCTTGTCTGCTGCAGCATCGTTCTGTGTTGTC
TCTGTCTGACTGTGTTTCTGTATTTGTCTGAAAATATGGGCCCGGGCTAGACTGTTACCACTCCCTTAAG
TTTGACCTTAGGTCACTGGAAAGATGTCGAGCGGATCGCTCACAACCAGTCGGTAGATGTCAAGAAGAGA
CGTTGGGTTACCTTCTGCTCTGCAGAATGGCCAACCTTTAACGTCGGATGGCCGCGAGACGGCACCTTTA
ACCGAGACCTCATCACCCAGGTTAAGATCAAGGTCTTTTCACCTGGCCCGCATGGACACCCAGACCAGGT
CCCCTACATCGTGACCTGGGAAGCCTTGGCTTTTGACCCCCCTCCCTGGGTCAAGCCCTTTGTACACCCT
AAGCCTCCGCCTCCTCTTCCTCCATCCGCCCCGTCTCTCCCCCTTGAACCTCCTCGTTCGACCCCGCCTC
GATCCTCCCTTTATCCAGCCCTCACTCCTTCTCTAGGCGCCCCCATATGGCCATATGAGATCTTATATGG
GGCACCCCCGCCCCTTGTAAACTTCCCTGACCCTGACATGACAAGAGTTACTAACAGCCCCTCTCTCCAA
GCTCACTTACAGGCTCTCTACTTAGTCCAGCACGAAGTCTGGAGACCTCTGGCGGCAGCCTACCAAGAAC
AACTGGACCGACCGGTGGTACCTCACCCTTACCGAGTCGGCGACACAGTGTGGGTCCGCCGACACCAGAC
TAAGAACCTAGAACCTCGCTGGAAAGGACCTTACACAGTCCTGCTGACCACCCCCACCGCCCTCAAAGTA
GACGGCATCGCAGCTTGGATACACGCCGCCCACGTGAAGGCTGCCGACCCCGGGGGTGGACCATCCTCTA
GCGAGCTCCACCGCGGTGGCGGCCGCCATGGAAGCCGTCATAAAGGCATTTCTGACTGGGCACCCTGGAA
AGGTGAGCAAGAAGGACTCCAAGAAGAAGCCGCCAGCAACAAGCAAGAAAGACCCGGAGAAGACGCCCTT
GCTGCCAACGAGAGTTAATTATATTATTGGTGTCCTGGTCTTGTGTGAGGTAACGGGGGTAAGAGCTGAT
GTCCACTTACTCGAGCAGCCAGGGAACCTTTGGATTACATGGGCCAACCGTACAGGCCAAACGGATTTTT
GCCTCTCTACACAGTCAGCCACCTCCCCTTTTCAAACATGTTTGATAGGTATCCCGTCCCCTATTTCCGA
GGGTGATTTTAAGGGATATGTTTCTGATACAAATTGCACCACCTTGGGAACTGATCGGTTAGTCTCGTCA
GCCGACTTTACTGGCGGACCTGACAACAGTACCACCCTCACTTATCGGAAGGTCTCATGCTTGTTGTTAA
AGCTGAATGTCTCTATGTGGGATGAGCCACCTGAACTACAGCTGTTAGGTTCCCAGTCTCTCCCTAACAT
TACTAATATTGCTCAGATTTCCGGTATAACCGGGGGATGCGTAGGCTTCAGACCACAAGGGGTTCCTTGG
TATCTAGGTTGGTCTAGACAGGAGGCCACGCGGTTTCTCCTTAGACACCCCTCTTTCTCTAAATCCACGG
AACCGTTTACGGTGGTGACAGCGGATAGGCACAATCTTTTTATGGGGAGTGAGTACTGCGGTGCATATGG
CTACAGATTTTGGAACATGTATAACTGCTCACAGGTGGGGCGGCAGTACCGCTGTGGTAATGCGCGCAGC
CCCCGCCCGGGTCTTCCTGAAATCCAGTGTACAAGGAGAGGAGGCAAATGGGTTAATCAATCACAGGAAA
TTAATGAGTCGGAGCCGTTCAGCTTTACGGTGAACTGTACAGCTAGTAGTTTGGGTAATGCCAGTGGGTG
TTGCGGAAAAGCAGGCACGATTCTCCCGGGAAAGTGGGTCGACAGCACACAAGGTAGTTTCACCAAACCA
AAAGCGCTACCACCCGCAATTTTCCTCATTTGTGGGGATCGCGCATGGCAAGGAATTCCCAGTCGTCCGG
TAGGGGGCCCCTGCTATTTAGGCAAGCTTACCATGTTAGCACCTAAGCATACAGATATTCTCAAGGTGCT
TGTCAATTCATCGCGGACAGGTATAAGACGTAAACGAAGCACCTCACACCTGGATGATACATGCTCAGAT
GAAGTGCAGCTTTGGGGTCCTACAGCAAGAATCTTTGCATCTATCCTAGCCCCGGGGGTAGCAGCTGCGC
AAGCCTTAAGAGAAATTGAGAGACTAGCCTGTTGGTCCGTTAAACAGGCTAACTTGACAACATCACTCCT
CGGGGACTTATTGGATGATGTCACGAGTATTCGACACGCGGTCCTGCAGAACCGAGCGGCTATTGACTTC
TTGCTCCTAGCTCACGGCCATGGCTGTGAGGACGTTGCCGGAATGTGCTGTTTCAATTTGAGTGATCACA
GTGAGTCTATACAGAAGAAGTTCCAGCTAATGAAGGAACATGTCAATAAGATCGGCGTGGACAGCGACCC
AATTGGAAGTTGGCTGCGAGGACTATTCGGGGGAATAGGAGAATGGGCCGTTCATTTGCTGAAAGGACTG
CTTTTGGGGCTTGTAGTTATTTTGTTGCTAGTAGTGTGCCTGCCTTGCAGAAGAGCCAATCGACCAGAAT
CGAAACAACGCAGTTTTGGAGGGACAGGGGGGAATGTGTCAGTCACTTCCCAAAGCGGAAAAGTCATACC
TTCATGGGAATCATATAAGAGTGGAGGTGAGATCAGACTGTAAGCGGCCGCTCTAGAACTAGTGGATCCC
CCGGGCTGCAGGAATTCGATATCAAGCTTATCGATACCGTCGACCTCGAGGGGGGGCCCGGTACCCAGAT
CCGGAATTCCGCCCCCCCCCCTAACGTTACTGGCCGAAGCCGCTTGGAATAAGGCCGGTGTGCGTTTGTC
TATATGTTATTTTCCACCATATTGCCGTCTTTTGGCAATGTGAGGGCCCGGAAACCTGGCCCTGTCTTCT
TGACGAGCATTCCTAGGGGTCTTTCCCCTCTCGCCAAAGGAATGCAAGGTCTGTTGAATGTCGTGAAGGA
AGCAGTTCCTCTGGAAGCTTCTTGAAGACAAACAACGTCTGTAGCGACCCTTTGCAGGCAGCGGAACCCC
CCACCTGGCGACAGGTGCCTCTGCGGCCAAAAGCCACGTGTATAAGATACACCTGCAAAGGCGGCACAAC
CCCAGTGCCACGTTGTGAGTTGGATAGTTGTGGAAAGAGTCAAATGGCTCTCCTCAAGCGTATTCAACAA
GGGGCTGAAGGATGCCCAGAAGGTACCCCATTGTATGGGATCTGATCTGGGGCCTCGGTGCACATGCTTT
ACATGTGTTTAGTCGAGGTTAAAAAAACGTCTAGGCCCCCCGAACCACGGGGACGTGGTTTTCCTTTGAA
AAACACGATGATAATATGGCCACAACCATGGTGAGCAAGGGCGAGGAGCTGTTCACCGGGGTGGTGCCCA
TCCTGGTCGAGCTGGACGGCGACGTAAACGGCCACAAGTTCAGCGTGTCCGGCGAGGGCGAGGGCGATGC
CACCTACGGCAAGCTGACCCTGAAGTTCATCTGCACCACCGGCAAGCTGCCCGTGCCCTGGCCCACCCTC
GTGACCACCTTCACCTACGGCGTGCAGTGCTTCAGCCGCTACCCCGACCACATGAAGCAGCACGACTTCT
TCAAGTCCGCCATGCCCGAAGGCTACGTCCAGGAGCGCACCATCTTCTTCAAGGACGACGGCAACTACAA
GACCCGCGCCGAGGTGAAGTTCGAGGGCGACACCCTGGTGAACCGCATCGAGCTGAAGGGCATCGACTTC
AAGGAGGACGGCAACATCCTGGGGCACAAGCTGGAGTACAACTACAACAGCCACAACGTCTATATCATGG
CCGACAAGCAGAAGAACGGCATCAAGGTGAACTTCAAGATCCGCCACAACATCGAGGACGGCAGCGTGCA
GCTCGCCGACCACTACCAGCAGAACACCCCCATCGGCGACGGCCCCGTGCTGCTGCCCGACAACCACTAC
CTGAGCACCCAGTCCGCCCTGAGCAAAGACCCCAACGAGAAGCGCGATCACATGGTCCTGCTGGAGTTCG
TGACCGCCGCCGGGATCACTCTCGGCATGGACGAGCTGTACAAGTAATGAATTAATTAAGAATTCCGGAT
TAGTCCAATTTGTTAAAGACAGGATATCAGTGGTCCAGGCTCTAGTTTTGACTCAACAATATCACCAGCT
GAAGCCTATAGAGTACGAGCCATAGATAAAATAAAAGATTTTATTTAGTCTCCAGAAAAAGGGGGGAATG
AAAGACCCCACCTGTAGGTTTGGCAAGCTAGCTTAAGTAACGCCATTTTGCAAGGCATGGAAAATACATA
ACTGAGAATAGAGAAGTTCAGATCAAGGTTAGGAACAGAGAGACAGCAGAATATGGGCCAAACAGGATAT
CTGTGGTAAGCAGTTCCTGCCCCGCTCAGGGCCAAGAACAGTTGGAACAGGAGAATATGGGCCAAACAGG
ATATCTGTGGTAAGCAGTTCCTGCCCCGGCTCAGGGCCAAGAACAGATGGTCCCCAGATGCGGTCCCGCC
CTCAGCAGTTTCTAGAGAACCATCAGATGTTTCCAGGGTGCCCCAAGGACCTGAAATGACCCTGTGCCTT
ATTTGAACTAACCAATCAGTTCGCTTCTCGCTTCTGTTCGCGCGCTTCTGCTCCCCGAGCTCAATAAAAG
AGCCCACAACCCCTCACTCGGCGCGCCAGTCCTCCGATAGACTGCGTCGCCCGGGTACCCGTGTTCTCAA
TAAACCCTCTTGCAGTTGCATCCGACTCGTGGTCTCGCTGTTCCTTGGGAGGGTCTCCTCTGAGTGATTG
ACTACCCGTCAGCGGGGTCTTTCAGTTTCTCCCACCTACACAGGTCTCACTAACATTCCTGATGTGCCGC
AGGGACTCCGTCAGCCCGGTTTTTGTTTATAATAAAATGCAAGAACAGTGTTCCCTTCAAGCCAGACTAC
ATCCTGACTCTCGGCTTTATAAAAGAATGTTGAAGGGCTCTGTGGACTATCTGCCACACGACTTTTTAAG
ATTTTTATGCCTCCTGGATGAGGGATTTAGTCAATCTATCCTCGTCTATTTTGCTGGCTTCTCCGTATTT
TAAATTTCTAGTTTGCACTCCCTTCCTGAGAGCACGGCGATTGCAGAGTAGTTAATACTCTGAGGGCAGG
CTTCTGTGAAAAGGTTGCCTGGGCTCAGTGTGAGATTTTGCCATAAAAAGGGGTCCTGCCCCTGTGTACA
GACAGATCGGAATCTAGAGTGCATACTCAGAGTCCCCGCGGTTCCGGGGCTCTGATCTCAGGGCATCTTT
GCCTAGAGATCCTCTACGCCGGACGCATCGTGGCCCTCGAATTCGTAATCATGGTCATAGCTGTTTCCTG
TGTGAAATTGTTATCCGCTCACAATTCCACACAACATACGAGCCGGAAGCATAAAGTGTAAAGCCTGGGG
TGCCTAATGAGTGAGCTAACTCACATTAATTGCGTTGCGCTCACTGCCCGCTTTCCAGTCGGGAAACCTG
TCGTGCCAGCTGCATTAATGAATCGGCCAACGCGCGGGGAGAGGCGGTTTGCGTATTGGGCGCTCTTCCG
CTTCCTCGCTCACTGACTCGCTGCGCTCGGTCGTTCGGCTGCGGCGAGCGGTATCAGCTCACTCAAAGGC
GGTAATACGGTTATCCACAGAATCAGGGGATAACGCAGGAAAGAACATGTGAGCAAAAGGCCAGCAAAAG
GCCAGGAACCGTAAAAAGGCCGCGTTGCTGGCGTTTTTCCATAGGCTCCGCCCCCCTGACGAGCATCACA
AAAATCGACGCTCAAGTCAGAGGTGGCGAAACCCGACAGGACTATAAAGATACCAGGCGTTTCCCCCTGG
AAGCTCCCTCGTGCGCTCTCCTGTTCCGACCCTGCCGCTTACCGGATACCTGTCCGCCTTTCTCCCTTCG
GGAAGCGTGGCGCTTTCTCATAGCTCACGCTGTAGGTATCTCAGTTCGGTGTAGGTCGTTCGCTCCAAGC
TGGGCTGTGTGCACGAACCCCCCGTTCAGCCCGACCGCTGCGCCTTATCCGGTAACTATCGTCTTGAGTC
CAACCCGGTAAGACACGACTTATCGCCACTGGCAGCAGCCACTGGTAACAGGATTAGCAGAGCGAGGTAT
GTAGGCGGTGCTACAGAGTTCTTGAAGTGGTGGCCTAACTACGGCTACACTAGAAGGACAGTATTTGGTA
TCTGCGCTCTGCTGAAGCCAGTTACCTTCGGAAAAAGAGTTGGTAGCTCTTGATCCGGCAAACAAACCAC
CGCTGGTAGCGGTGGTTTTTTTGTTTGCAAGCAGCAGATTACGCGCAGAAAAAAAGGATCTCAAGAAGAT
CCTTTGATCTTTTCTACGGGGTCTGACGCTCAGTGGAACGAAAACTCACGTTAAGGGATTTTGGTCATGA
GATTATCAAAAAGGATCTTCACCTAGATCCTTTTAAATTAAAAATGAAGTTTTAAATCAATCTAAAGTAT
ATATGAGTAAACTTGGTCTGACAGTTACCAATGCTTAATCAGTGAGGCACCTATCTCAGCGATCTGTCTA
TTTCGTTCATCCATAGTTGCCTGACTCCCCGTCGTGTAGATAACTACGATACGGGAGGGCTTACCATCTG
GCCCCAGTGCTGCAATGATACCGCGAGACCCACGCTCACCGGCTCCAGATTTATCAGCAATAAACCAGCC
AGCCGGAAGGGCCGAGCGCAGAAGTGGTCCTGCAACTTTATCCGCCTCCATCCAGTCTATTAATTGTTGC
CGGGAAGCTAGAGTAAGTAGTTCGCCAGTTAATAGTTTGCGCAACGTTGTTGCCATTGCTACAGGCATCG
TGGTGTCACGCTCGTCGTTTGGTATGGCTTCATTCAGCTCCGGTTCCCAACGATCAAGGCGAGTTACATG
ATCCCCCATGTTGTGCAAAAAAGCGGTTAGCTCCTTCGGTCCTCCGATCGTTGTCAGAAGTAAGTTGGCC
GCAGTGTTATCACTCATGGTTATGGCAGCACTGCATAATTCTCTTACTGTCATGCCATCCGTAAGATGCT
TTTCTGTGACTGGTGAGTACTCAACCAAGTCATTCTGAGAATAGTGTATGCGGCGACCGAGTTGCTCTTG
CCCGGCGTCAATACGGGATAATACCGCGCCACATAGCAGAACTTTAAAAGTGCTCATCATTGGAAAACGT
TCTTCGGGGCGAAAACTCTCAAGGATCTTACCGCTGTTGAGATCCAGTTCGATGTAACCCACTCGTGCAC
CCAACTGATCTTCAGCATCTTTTACTTTCACCAGCGTTTCTGGGTGAGCAAAAACAGGAAGGCAAAATGC
CGCAAAAAAGGGAATAAGGGCGACACGGAAATGTTGAATACTCATACTCTTCCTTTTTCAATATTATTGA
AGCATTTATCAGGGTTATTGTCTCATGAGCGGATACATATTTGAATGTATTTAGAAAAATAAACAAATAG
GGGTTCCGCGCACATTTCCCCGAAAAGTGCCACCTGACGTCTAAGAAACCATTATTATCATGACATTAAC
CTATAAAAATAGGCGTATCACGAGGCCCTTTCGTCTCGCGCGTTTCGGTGATGACGGTGAAAACCTCTGA
CACATGCAGCTCCCGGAGACGGTCACAGCTTGTCTGTAAGCGGATGCCGGGAGCAGACAAGCCCGTCAGG
GCGCGTCAGCGGGTGTTGGCGGGTGTCGGGGCTGGCTTAACTATGCGGCATCAGAGCAGATTGTACTGAG
AGTGCACCATATGCGGTGTGAAATACCGCACAGATGCGTAAGGAGAAAATACCGCATCAGGCGCCATTCG
CCATTCAGGCTGCGCAACTGTTGGGAAGGGCGATCGGTGCGGGCCTCTTCGCTATTACGCCAGCTGGCGA
AAGGGGGATGTGCTGCAAGGCGATTAAGTTGGGTAACGCCAGGGTTTTCCCAGTCACGACGTTGTAAAAC
GACGGCCAGTGCC
