>Addgene plasmid #73479 | pCMMP-EnvA_CVS-IRES-GFP | addgene partial sequence | sequence record 140195 | LZRS-F 5'-TGGATACACGCCGCCCACGTG-3'
AGCGAGCTCCACCGCGGTGGCGGCCGCCATGGAAGCCGTCATAAAGGCATTTCTGACTGGGCACCCTGGA
AAGGTGAGCAAGAAGGACTCCAAGAAGAAGCCGCCAGCAACAAGCAAGAAAGACCCGGAGAAGACGCCCT
TGCTGCCAACGAGAGTTAATTATATTATTGGTGTCCTGGTCTTGTGTGAGGTAACGGGGGTAAGAGCTGA
TGTCCACTTACTCGAGCAGCCAGGGAACCTTTGGATTACATGGGCCAACCGTACAGGCCAAACGGATTTT
TGCCTCTCTACACAGTCAGCCACCTCCCCTTTTCAAACATGTTTGATAGGTATCCCGTCCCCTATTTCCG
AGGGTGATTTTAAGGGATATGTTTCTGATACAAATTGCACCACCTTGGGAACTGATCGGTTAGTCTCGTC
AGCCGACTTTACTGGCGGACCTGACAACAGTACCACCCTCACTTATCGGAAGGTCTCATGCTTGTTGTTA
AAGCTGAATGTCTCTATGTGGGATGAGCCACCTGAACTACAGCTGTTAGGTTCCCAGTCTCTCCCTAACA
TTACTAATATTGCTCAGATTTCCGGTATAACCGGGGGATGCGTAGGCTTCAGACCACAAGGGGTTCCTTG
GTATCTAGGTTGGTCTAGACAGGAGGCCACGCGGTTTCTCCTTAGACACCCCTCTTTCTCTAAATCCACG
GAACCGTTTACGGTGGTGACAGCGGATAGGCACAATCTTTTTATGGGGAGTGAGTACTGCGGTGCATATG
GCTACAGATTTTGGAACATGTATAACTGCTCACAGGTGGG
