>Addgene plasmid #73479 | pCMMP-EnvA_CVS-IRES-GFP | addgene partial sequence | sequence record 140196 | pCDH-rev 5'-GCATTCCTTTGGCGAGAG-3'
GTTTCCGGGCCCTCACATTGCCAAAAGACGGCAATATGGTGGAAAATAACATATAGACAAACGCACACCG
GCCTTATTCCAAGCGGCTTCGGCCAGTAACGTTAGGGGGGGGGGCGGAATTCCGGATCTGGGTACCGGGC
CCCCCCTCGAGGTCGACGGTATCGATAAGCTTGATATCGAATTCCTGCAGCCCGGGGGATCCACTAGTTC
TAGAGCGGCCGCTTACAGTCTGATCTCACCTCCACTCTTATATGATTCCCATGAAGGTATGACTTTTCCG
CTTTGGGAAGTGACTGACACATTCCCCCCTGTCCCTCCAAAACTGCGTTGTTTCGATTCTGGTCGATTGG
CTCTTCTGCAAGGCAGGCACACTACTAGCAACAAAATAACTACAAGCCCCAAAAGCAGTCCTTTCAGCAA
ATGAACGGCCCATTCTCCTATTCCCCCGAATAGTCCTCGCAGCCAACTTCCAATTGGGTCGCTGTCCACG
CCGATCTTATTGACATGTTCCTTCATTAGCTGGAACTTCTTCTGTATAGACTCACTGTGATCACTCAAAT
TGAAACAGCACATTCCGGCAACGTCCTCACAGCCATGGCCGTGAGCTAGGAGCAAGAAGTCAATAGCCGC
TCGGTTCTGCAGGACCGCGTGTCGAATACTCGTGACATCATCCAATAAGTCCCCGAGGAGTGATGTTGTC
AAGTTAGCCTGTTTAACGGACCAACAGGCTAGTCTCTCAATTTCTCTTAAGGCTTGCGCAGCTGCTACCC
CCGGGGCTAGGATAGATGCAAAGATTCTTGCTGTA
